Addgene plasmid #233400: XZ105 CMV-TO-signal-hOXTR-V2-ADAR2dd(DD-E488Q-T501A) (FLP-IN)
Purpose: human oxytocin receptor-V2-ADAR2dd(E488Q, T501A)
Depositing lab: Xiaojing Gao. Depositing organization: Stanford University. Publication: Post-transcriptional modular synthetic receptors. Zhang X, Mille-Fragoso LS, Kaseniit KE, Lee AP, Zhang M, Call CC, Hu Y, Xie Y, Gao XJ. Nat Chem Biol. 2025 Mar 28. doi: 10.1038/s41589-025-01872-w. PubMed 40155716.
Backbone
  Vector backbone: FLP-IN
  Vector type: Mammalian Expression
Growth in bacteria
  Bacterial resistance: Ampicillin, 100 μg/mL
  Growth temperature: 37°C
  Growth strain: DH5alpha
  Copy number: High Copy
Gene/Insert
  Gene/Insert name: OXTR-ADAR2dd
  Species: Synthetic
  Mutation: E488Q, T501A on ADAR2dd
  Promoter: CMV
  Cloning method: Gibson Cloning
Terms and licenses: Academic/Nonprofit Terms; Industry Terms: Not Available to Industry
Depositor comments: https://benchling.com/s/seq-0gM0nGZFq2zjTQVUqfpJ?m=slm-9VmLGgYrAytY8uC7zip5 for annotated sequence file. Please visit https://doi.org/10.1101/2024.05.03.592453 for bioRxiv preprint.
How to cite: XZ105 CMV-TO-signal-hOXTR-V2-ADAR2dd(DD-E488Q-T501A) (FLP-IN) was a gift from Xiaojing Gao (Addgene plasmid # 233400 ; http://n2t.net/addgene:233400 ; RRID:Addgene_233400)
