[The description below was written by a language model from this plasmid's Addgene catalogue record and pLannotate feature annotations shown in this document.]
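Description:
XZ105 CMV-TO-signal-hOXTR-V2-ADAR2dd(DD-E488Q-T501A) (FLP-IN) is a 7.7 kb mammalian expression plasmid built on a Flp-In type backbone for site-specific integration into host cell lines that carry a genomic FRT landing pad. In bacteria it is maintained at high copy through a ColE1/pUC-type origin and selected with ampicillin via the β-lactamase gene. A partial f1 origin and lac promoter/operator remnants are also present as backbone residue. For mammalian integration, the plasmid carries an FRT site placed directly upstream of a hygromycin resistance coding sequence followed by an SV40 poly(A) signal. No complete promoter is annotated in front of HygR. This fits the usual Flp-In design, in which FLP-mediated recombination places the marker behind a promoter already resident at the genomic target, so that only correct integrants become hygromycin resistant.

The payload is driven by the CMV enhancer and promoter. Two short tet operator matches immediately downstream correspond to the "TO" in the name and imply that expression is repressed by Tet repressor and induced by tetracycline or doxycycline in TetR-expressing cells. The open reading frame encodes a synthetic fusion. According to the name it begins with a signal sequence, and a single FLAG-type epitope match is annotated next. The human oxytocin receptor (a G protein-coupled receptor) follows, then a segment the name calls "V2", which is not annotated in the feature table. The fusion ends with the ADAR2 deaminase domain bearing the E488Q and T501A mutations, and transcription terminates at a bGH poly(A) signal. The annotation tool matched the deaminase to the rat orthologue, and the record lists the insert only as synthetic. The construct comes from work on post-transcriptional modular synthetic receptors, in which a receptor is tethered to an A-to-I RNA editing domain. The record does not describe the mechanism further.
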