Features (pLannotate 1.2.2; 24 found; start..end, strand, type, name):
    108..212     -  promoter       AmpR promoter: bla
    271..323     -  misc_feature   bom (fragment): basis of mobility region from pBR322
    473..852     +  enhancer       CMV enhancer: human cytomegalovirus immediate early enhancer
    853..1056    +  promoter       CMV promoter: human cytomegalovirus (CMV) immediate early promoter
   1058..1077    +  promoter       PLtetO-1 promoter (fragment): modified phage lambda PL promoter with tet operator sites (Lutz and Bujard, 1997)
   1079..1098    +  promoter       PLtetO-1 promoter (fragment): modified phage lambda PL promoter with tet operator sites (Lutz and Bujard, 1997)
   1106..1139    +  promoter       TRE3GV promoter (fragment): 3rd-generation Tet-responsive promoter that can be activated by binding of Tet-On® 3G, optimized for retroviral and lentiviral vectors
   1277..1297    +  CDS            3xFLAG (fragment): three tandem FLAG® epitope tags
   1307..2470    +  CDS            OXTR: OXYR_HUMAN - Experimental evidence at protein level: Swiss-Prot protein existence level 1. Receptor for oxytocin. The activity of this receptor is mediated by G proteins which activate a phosphatidylinositol-calcium second messenger system. From Homo sapiens (Human).
   2570..3778    +  CDS            Adarb1 (fragment): RED1_RAT - Also known as Red1. Experimental evidence at protein level: Swiss-Prot protein existence level 1. Catalyzes the hydrolytic deamination of adenosine to inosine in double-stranded RNA (dsRNA) referred to as A-to-I RNA editing. This may affect gene expression and function in a number of ways that include mRNA translation by changing codons and hence the amino acid sequence of proteins; pre-mRNA splicing by altering splice site recognition sequences; RNA stability by changing sequences involved in nuclease recognition; genetic stability in the case of RNA virus genomes by changing seque
   3891..4115    +  polyA_signal   bGH poly(A) signal: bovine growth hormone polyadenylation signal
   4131..4154    +  polyA_signal   bGH poly(A) signal (fragment): bovine growth hormone polyadenylation signal
   4158..4179    +  promoter       SV40 promoter (fragment): SV40 enhancer and early promoter
   4200..4433    +  rep_origin     f1 ori (fragment) (sequence partly withheld): f1 bacteriophage origin of replication; arrow indicates direction of (+) strand synthesis
   4438..4485    +  protein_bind   FRT: FLP-mediated recombination occurs in the 8-bp core sequence TCTAGAAA (Turan and Bode, 2011). FLP recombinase from the Saccharomyces cerevisiae 2μ plasmid
   4493..5515    +  CDS            HygR: aminoglycoside phosphotransferase from E. coli; aph(4)-Ia; confers resistance to hygromycin
   5525..5650    +  CDS            ble (fragment): BLE_KLEPN - Experimental evidence at protein level: Swiss-Prot protein existence level 1. Binding protein with a strong affinity to the bleomycin family of antibiotics. Binds to CL990; an antimitotic-antibiotic compound. From Klebsiella pneumoniae.
   5645..5766    +  polyA_signal   SV40 poly(A) signal: SV40 polyadenylation signal
   5839..5855    -  protein_bind   lac operator: The lac repressor binds to the lac operator to inhibit transcription in E. coli. This inhibition can be relieved by adding lactose or isopropyl-β-D-thiogalactopyranoside (IPTG). lac repressor encoded by lacI
   5863..5893    -  promoter       lac promoter: promoter for the E. coli lac operon
   5908..5929    -  protein_bind   CAP binding site: CAP binding activates transcription in the presence of cAMP. E. coli catabolite activator protein
   5942..6034    -  CDS            lacI (fragment): lac repressor; lacI; The lac repressor binds to the lac operator to inhibit transcription in E. coli. This inhibition can be relieved by adding lactose or isopropyl-β-D-thiogalactopyranoside (IPTG).
   6217..6805    -  rep_origin     ori: high-copy-number ColE1/pMB1/pBR322/pUC origin of replication
   6976..107     -  CDS            AmpR (across the origin): β-lactamase; bla; confers resistance to ampicillin, carbenicillin, and related antibiotics
>Addgene plasmid #233400 | XZ105 CMV-TO-signal-hOXTR-V2-ADAR2dd(DD-E488Q-T501A) (FLP-IN) | addgene full sequence | sequence record 466385 | Addgene NGS Result
TCTTCAGCATCTTTTACTTTCACCAGCGTTTCTGGGTGAGCAAAAACAGGAAGGCAAAATGCCGCAAAAA
AGGGAATAAGGGCGACACGGAAATGTTGAATACTCATACTCTTCCTTTTTCAATATTATTGAAGCATTTA
TCAGGGTTATTGTCTCATGAGCGGATACATATTTGAATGTATTTAGAAAAATAAACAAATAGGGGTTCCG
CGCACATTTCCCCGAAAAGTGCCACCTGACGTCGACGGATCGGGAGATCTCCCGATCCCCTATGGTGCAC
TCTCAGTACAATCTGCTCTGATGCCGCATAGTTAAGCCAGTATCTGCTCCCTGCTTGTGTGTTGGAGGTC
GCTGAGTAGTGCGCGAGCAAAATTTAAGCTACAACAAGGCAAGGCTTGACCGACAATTGCATGAAGAATC
TGCTTAGGGTTAGGCGTTTTGCGCTGCTTCGTACGGGCCAGATATACGCGTTGACATTGATTATTGACTA
GTTATTAATAGTAATCAATTACGGGGTCATTAGTTCATAGCCCATATATGGAGTTCCGCGTTACATAACT
TACGGTAAATGGCCCGCCTGGCTGACCGCCCAACGACCCCCGCCCATTGACGTCAATAATGACGTATGTT
CCCATAGTAACGCCAATAGGGACTTTCCATTGACGTCAATGGGTGGAGTATTTACGGTAAACTGCCCACT
TGGCAGTACATCAAGTGTATCATATGCCAAGTACGCCCCCTATTGACGTCAATGACGGTAAATGGCCCGC
CTGGCATTATGCCCAGTACATGACCTTATGGGACTTTCCTACTTGGCAGTACATCTACGTATTAGTCATC
GCTATTACCATGGTGATGCGGTTTTGGCAGTACATCAATGGGCGTGGATAGCGGTTTGACTCACGGGGAT
TTCCAAGTCTCCACCCCATTGACGTCAATGGGAGTTTGTTTTGGCACCAAAATCAACGGGACTTTCCAAA
ATGTCGTAACAACTCCGCCCCATTGACGCAAATGGGCGGTAGGCGTGTACGGTGGGAGGTCTATATAAGC
AGAGCTCTCCCTATCAGTGATAGAGATCTCCCTATCAGTGATAGAGATCGTCGACGAGCTCGTTTAGTGA
ACCGTCAGATCGCCTGGAGACGCCATCCACGCTGTTTTGACCTCCATAGAAGACACCGGGACCGATCCAG
CCTCCGGACTCTAGCGTTTAAACTTAAGCTTCGCCACCATGAAGACGATCATCGCCCTGAGCTACATCTT
CTGCCTGGTATTCGCCGACTACAAGGACGATGATGACGCCAGCGGCGAAGGGGCCCTTGCCGCCAATTGG
TCTGCCGAGGCGGCGAACGCTAGTGCGGCCCCCCCTGGCGCGGAAGGTAACCGAACGGCAGGCCCACCTA
GGAGAAATGAAGCTTTGGCGAGAGTGGAGGTGGCCGTCCTCTGCCTTATTCTGCTGTTGGCCTTGTCCGG
AAACGCTTGTGTGCTGCTCGCGCTCCGCACGACCCGGCAGAAGCACTCCAGACTGTTTTTTTTTATGAAG
CACCTTAGCATCGCTGACCTCGTCGTTGCGGTATTCCAGGTGCTGCCCCAACTGCTGTGGGATATCACAT
TCAGGTTTTACGGCCCAGACTTGCTCTGTAGACTTGTCAAGTACCTCCAGGTTGTCGGAATGTTCGCGTC
CACATACCTCCTTCTTTTGATGTCACTGGACCGATGTCTGGCAATATGTCAGCCCCTTAGGAGCCTGCGG
AGAAGAACGGACAGGCTCGCTGTACTCGCTACATGGCTCGGCTGTCTTGTGGCATCCGCACCTCAGGTTC
ATATCTTTTCACTCAGAGAAGTGGCAGATGGCGTGTTTGACTGTTGGGCCGTATTCATTCAGCCATGGGG
ACCCAAGGCGTATATCACCTGGATCACGTTGGCTGTGTATATCGTTCCTGTTATCGTGTTGGCCGCTTGC
TACGGCCTCATCTCATTCAAAATTTGGCAGAACCTCCGCTTGAAAACAGCTGCCGCTGCTGCTGCAGAAG
CTCCAGAAGGCGCGGCAGCTGGCGACGGTGGACGGGTTGCACTCGCCAGGGTCAGTAGCGTTAAGCTCAT
CAGCAAGGCAAAGATCCGGACTGTTAAAATGACCTTTATTATTGTGCTTGCTTTTATTGTGTGTTGGACT
CCCTTCTTCTTTGTACAGATGTGGAGCGTGTGGGACGCTAACGCCCCCAAGGAGGCGAGCGCGTTCATTA
TAGTGATGTTGCTCGCGTCCCTGAATTCCTGTTGTAACCCGTGGATCTACATGCTGTTTACTGGCCACCT
CTTTCACGAACTTGTGCAACGGTTTCTCTGCTGCAGCGCTTCTTATCTGAAGGGCCGGCGCCTTGGCGAG
ACGAGCGCCTCCAAGAAGAGCAATTCTTCTAGCTTTGTGCTCAGTCACAGGTCCTCTTCCCAGCGCAGTT
GTTCTCAGCCAAGCACAGCAGCCGGTGGACGCACCCCACCCAGCCTGGGTCCCCAAGATGAGTCCTGCAC
CACCGCCAGCTCCTCCCTGGCCAAGGACACTTCATCGGGTACCGGTGCTTTGCACTTGGATCAAACGCCA
TCTCGCCAGCCTATTCCCAGTGAGGGTCTTCAGCTGCATTTACCGCAGGTTTTAGCTGACGCTGTCTCAC
GCCTGGTCCTGGGTAAGTTTGGTGACCTGACCGACAACTTCTCCTCCCCTCACGCTCGCAGAAAAGTGCT
GGCTGGAGTCGTCATGACAACAGGCACAGATGTTAAAGATGCCAAGGTGATAAGTGTTTCTACAGGAACA
AAATGTATTAATGGTGAATACATGAGTGATCGTGGCCTTGCATTAAATGACTGCCATGCAGAAATAATAT
CTCGGAGATCCTTGCTCAGATTTCTTTATACACAACTTGAGCTTTACTTAAATAACAAAGATGATCAAAA
AAGATCCATCTTTCAGAAATCAGAGCGAGGGGGGTTTAGGCTGAAGGAGAATGTCCAGTTTCATCTGTAC
ATCAGCACCTCTCCCTGTGGAGATGCCAGAATCTTCTCACCACATGAGCCAATCCTGGAAGAACCAGCAG
ATAGACACCCAAATCGTAAAGCAAGAGGACAGCTACGGACCAAAATAGAGTCTGGTCAGGGGACGATTCC
AGTGCGCTCCAATGCGAGCATCCAAGCGTGGGACGGGGTGCTGCAAGGGGAGCGGCTGCTCACCATGTCC
TGCAGTGACAAGATTGCACGCTGGAACGTGGTGGGCATCCAGGGATCCCTGCTCAGCATTTTCGTGGAGC
CCATTTACTTCTCGAGCATCATCCTGGGCAGCCTTTACCACGGGGACCACCTTTCCAGGGCCATGTACCA
GCGGATCTCCAACATAGAGGACCTGCCACCTCTCTACACCCTCAACAAGCCTTTGCTCAGTGGCATCAGC
AATGCAGAAGCACGGCAGCCAGGGAAGGCCCCCAACTTCAGTGTCAACTGGACGGTAGGCGACTCCGCTA
TTGAGGTCATCAACGCCACGACTGGGAAGGATGAGCTGGGCCGCGCGTCCCGCCTGTGTAAGCACGCGTT
GTACTGTCGCTGGATGCGTGTGCACGGCAAGGTTCCCTCCCACTTACTACGCTCCAAGATTACCAAACCC
AACGTGTACCATGAGTCCAAGCTGGCGGCAAAGGAGTACCAGGCCGCCAAGGCGCGTCTGTTCACAGCCT
TCATCAAGGCGGGGCTGGGGGCCTGGGTGGAGAAGCCCACCGAGCAGGACCAGTTCTCACTCACGCCCTG
AGCCGCTCGAGGAGGGCCCGAACAAAAACTCATCTCAGAAGAGGATCTGAATAGCGCCGTCGACCATCAT
CATAATCATCATTGAGTTTAAACCCGCTGATCAGCCTCGACTGTGCCTTCTAGTTGCCAGCCATCTGTTG
TTTGCCCCTCCCCCGTGCCTTCCTTGACCCTGGAAGGTGCCACTCCCACTGTCCTTTCCTAATAAAATGA
GGAAATTGCATCGCATTGTCTGAGTAGGTGTCATTCTATTCTGGGGGGTGGGGTGGGGCAGGACAGCAAG
GGGGAGGATTGGGAAGACAATAGCAGGCATGCTGGGGATGCGGTGGGCTCTATGGAGATCTATCGATGTT
CTGGGGATGCGGTGGGCTCTATGGCTTCTGAGGCGGAAAGAACCAGCTGGGGCTCTAGGGGGTATCCCC
[124 nt withheld, positions 4200-4323]
C
[91 nt withheld, positions 4325-4415]
AGGGTGATGGTTCACGTACCTAGAAGTTCCTATTCCGAAGTTCCTATTCTCTAGAAAGTATAGGAACTTC
CTTGGCCAAAAAGCCTGAACTCACCGCGACGTCTGTCGAGAAGTTTCTGATCGAAAAGTTCGACAGCGTC
TCCGACCTGATGCAGCTCTCGGAGGGCGAAGAATCTCGTGCTTTCAGCTTCGATGTAGGAGGGCGTGGAT
ATGTCCTGCGGGTAAATAGCTGCGCCGATGGTTTCTACAAAGATCGTTATGTTTATCGGCACTTTGCATC
GGCCGCGCTCCCGATTCCGGAAGTGCTTGACATTGGGGAATTCAGCGAGAGCCTGACCTATTGCATCTCC
CGCCGTGCACAGGGTGTCACGTTGCAAGACCTGCCTGAAACCGAACTGCCCGCTGTTCTGCAGCCGGTCG
CGGAGGCCATGGATGCGATCGCTGCGGCCGATCTTAGCCAGACGAGCGGGTTCGGCCCATTCGGACCGCA
AGGAATCGGTCAATACACTACATGGCGTGATTTCATATGCGCGATTGCTGATCCCCATGTGTATCACTGG
CAAACTGTGATGGACGACACCGTCAGTGCGTCCGTCGCGCAGGCTCTCGATGAGCTGATGCTTTGGGCCG
AGGACTGCCCCGAAGTCCGGCACCTCGTGCACGCGGATTTCGGCTCCAACAATGTCCTGACGGACAATGG
CCGCATAACAGCGGTCATTGACTGGAGCGAGGCGATGTTCGGGGATTCCCAATACGAGGTCGCCAACATC
TTCTTCTGGAGGCCGTGGTTGGCTTGTATGGAGCAGCAGACGCGCTACTTCGAGCGGAGGCATCCGGAGC
TTGCAGGATCGCCGCGGCTCCGGGCGTATATGCTCCGCATTGGTCTTGACCAACTCTATCAGAGCTTGGT
TGACGGCAATTTCGATGATGCAGCTTGGGCGCAGGGTCGATGCGACGCAATCGTCCGATCCGGAGCCGGG
ACTGTCGGGCGTACACAAATCGCCCGCAGAAGCGCGGCCGTCTGGACCGATGGCTGTGTAGAAGTACTCG
CCGATAGTGGAAACCGACGCCCCAGCACTCGTCCGAGGGCAAAGGAATAGCACGTACTACGAGATTTCGA
TTCCACCGCCGCCTTCTATGAAAGGTTGGGCTTCGGAATCGTTTTCCGGGACGCCGGCTGGATGATCCTC
CAGCGCGGGGATCTCATGCTGGAGTTCTTCGCCCACCCCAACTTGTTTATTGCAGCTTATAATGGTTACA
AATAAAGCAATAGCATCACAAATTTCACAAATAAAGCATTTTTTTCACTGCATTCTAGTTGTGGTTTGTC
CAAACTCATCAATGTATCTTATCATGTCTGTATACCGTCGACCTCTAGCTAGAGCTTGGCGTAATCATGG
TCATAGCTGTTTCCTGTGTGAAATTGTTATCCGCTCACAATTCCACACAACATACGAGCCGGAAGCATAA
AGTGTAAAGCCTGGGGTGCCTAATGAGTGAGCTAACTCACATTAATTGCGTTGCGCTCACTGCCCGCTTT
CCAGTCGGGAAACCTGTCGTGCCAGCTGCATTAATGAATCGGCCAACGCGCGGGGAGAGGCGGTTTGCGT
ATTGGGCGCTCTTCCGCTTCCTCGCTCACTGACTCGCTGCGCTCGGTCGTTCGGCTGCGGCGAGCGGTAT
CAGCTCACTCAAAGGCGGTAATACGGTTATCCACAGAATCAGGGGATAACGCAGGAAAGAACATGTGAGC
AAAAGGCCAGCAAAAGGCCAGGAACCGTAAAAAGGCCGCGTTGCTGGCGTTTTTCCATAGGCTCCGCCCC
CCTGACGAGCATCACAAAAATCGACGCTCAAGTCAGAGGTGGCGAAACCCGACAGGACTATAAAGATACC
AGGCGTTTCCCCCTGGAAGCTCCCTCGTGCGCTCTCCTGTTCCGACCCTGCCGCTTACCGGATACCTGTC
CGCCTTTCTCCCTTCGGGAAGCGTGGCGCTTTCTCATAGCTCACGCTGTAGGTATCTCAGTTCGGTGTAG
GTCGTTCGCTCCAAGCTGGGCTGTGTGCACGAACCCCCCGTTCAGCCCGACCGCTGCGCCTTATCCGGTA
ACTATCGTCTTGAGTCCAACCCGGTAAGACACGACTTATCGCCACTGGCAGCAGCCACTGGTAACAGGAT
TAGCAGAGCGAGGTATGTAGGCGGTGCTACAGAGTTCTTGAAGTGGTGGCCTAACTACGGCTACACTAGA
AGAACAGTATTTGGTATCTGCGCTCTGCTGAAGCCAGTTACCTTCGGAAAAAGAGTTGGTAGCTCTTGAT
CCGGCAAACAAACCACCGCTGGTAGCGGTGGTTTTTTTGTTTGCAAGCAGCAGATTACGCGCAGAAAAAA
AGGATCTCAAGAAGATCCTTTGATCTTTTCTACGGGGTCTGACGCTCAGTGGAACGAAAACTCACGTTAA
GGGATTTTGGTCATGAGATTATCAAAAAGGATCTTCACCTAGATCCTTTTAAATTAAAAATGAAGTTTTA
AATCAATCTAAAGTATATATGAGTAAACTTGGTCTGACAGTTACCAATGCTTAATCAGTGAGGCACCTAT
CTCAGCGATCTGTCTATTTCGTTCATCCATAGTTGCCTGACTCCCCGTCGTGTAGATAACTACGATACGG
GAGGGCTTACCATCTGGCCCCAGTGCTGCAATGATACCGCGAGACCCACGCTCACCGGCTCCAGATTTAT
CAGCAATAAACCAGCCAGCCGGAAGGGCCGAGCGCAGAAGTGGTCCTGCAACTTTATCCGCCTCCATCCA
GTCTATTAATTGTTGCCGGGAAGCTAGAGTAAGTAGTTCGCCAGTTAATAGTTTGCGCAACGTTGTTGCC
ATTGCTACAGGCATCGTGGTGTCACGCTCGTCGTTTGGTATGGCTTCATTCAGCTCCGGTTCCCAACGAT
CAAGGCGAGTTACATGATCCCCCATGTTGTGCAAAAAAGCGGTTAGCTCCTTCGGTCCTCCGATCGTTGT
CAGAAGTAAGTTGGCCGCAGTGTTATCACTCATGGTTATGGCAGCACTGCATAATTCTCTTACTGTCATG
CCATCCGTAAGATGCTTTTCTGTGACTGGTGAGTACTCAACCAAGTCATTCTGAGAATAGTGTATGCGGC
GACCGAGTTGCTCTTGCCCGGCGTCAATACGGGATAATACCGCGCCACATAGCAGAACTTTAAAAGTGCT
CATCATTGGAAAACGTTCTTCGGGGCGAAAACTCTCAAGGATCTTACCGCTGTTGAGATCCAGTTCGATG
TAACCCACTCGTGCACCCAACTGA
